Addgene plasmid #28096: pBABE-Flag-Cdk9-IRES-eGFP
Depositing lab: Andrew Rice. Depositing organization: Baylor College of Medicine. Publication: T-loop phosphorylated Cdk9 localizes to nuclear speckle domains which may serve as sites of active P-TEFb function and exchange between the Brd4 and 7SK/HEXIM1 regulatory complexes. Dow EC, Liu H, Rice AP. J Cell Physiol. 2010 Jul . 224(1):84-93. 10.1002/jcp.22096 PubMed 20201073.
Backbone
  Vector backbone: pBMN-I-GFP
  Vector type: Mammalian Expression, Retroviral
Growth in bacteria
  Bacterial resistance: Ampicillin, 100 μg/mL
  Growth temperature: 37°C
  Growth strain: DH5alpha
  Copy number: High Copy
Gene/Insert
  Gene/Insert name: Cdk9
  Species: H. sapiens (human)
  Insert size (bp): 7500
  Entrez Gene: CDK9 (a.k.a. C-2k, CDC2L4, CTK1, PITALRE, TAK)
  Tag / fusion protein: FLAG (N terminal on insert)
  Cloning method: Restriction Enzyme
  Sequencing primers: 5′ n/a
Terms and licenses: Academic/Nonprofit Terms; Industry Terms: Not Available to Industry
How to cite: pBABE-Flag-Cdk9-IRES-eGFP was a gift from Andrew Rice (Addgene plasmid # 28096 ; http://n2t.net/addgene:28096 ; RRID:Addgene_28096)
