[The description below was written by a language model from this plasmid's Addgene catalogue record.]
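Description:
pBABE-Flag-Cdk9-IRES-eGFP is a retroviral mammalian expression plasmid carrying human CDK9, the kinase subunit of the transcription elongation factor P-TEFb, with a FLAG epitope fused to its N terminus. Although the name refers to pBABE, the recorded backbone is pBMN-I-GFP, a retroviral vector with an IRES-GFP cassette; the record does not explain this discrepancy. In bacteria the plasmid is maintained at high copy number under ampicillin selection. No feature table is provided, so the promoter, origin of replication and retroviral elements are not itemised. In vectors of this class, expression normally comes from the 5′ long terminal repeat, and a packaging signal allows the transcript between the LTRs to be packaged into particles when the plasmid is introduced into a packaging cell line. The listed insert size of 7500 bp is much larger than a CDK9 coding sequence and probably reflects something closer to the whole plasmid, though the record does not clarify this.

As the name indicates, the payload is bicistronic. Flag-Cdk9 is followed by an internal ribosome entry site and eGFP, so a single transcript gives both the tagged kinase and a separate, unfused fluorescent reporter. GFP therefore marks transduced cells and allows them to be identified or sorted without altering Cdk9 itself, which matters because no mammalian drug-selection marker is recorded. The FLAG tag allows detection by immunofluorescence or immunoblotting and immunoprecipitation of Cdk9-containing complexes. The associated publication examines the localisation of T-loop phosphorylated Cdk9 to nuclear speckles and P-TEFb exchange between Brd4 and the 7SK/HEXIM1 complex. This is consistent with use of the construct for stable expression of tagged Cdk9 in localisation and interaction studies.
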