>Addgene plasmid #28096 | pBABE-Flag-Cdk9-IRES-eGFP | addgene partial sequence | sequence record 34394 | 28096 with EGFP-N
GCTCCTCGCCCTTGCTCACCATGGTTGTGGCCATATTATCATCGTGTTTTTCAAAGGAAAACCACGTCCC
CGTGGTTCGGGGGGCCTAGACGTTTTTTTAACCTCGACTAAACACATGTAAAGCATGTGCACCGAGGCCC
CAGATCAGATCCCATACAATGGGGTACCTTCTGGGCATCCTTCAGCCCCTTGTTGAATACGCTTGAGGAG
AGCCATTTGACTCTTTCCACAACTATCCAACTCACAACGTGGCACTGGGGTTGTGCCGCCTTTGCAGGTG
TATCTTATACACGTGGCTTTTGGCCGCAGAGGCACCTGTCGCCAGGTGGGGGGTTCCGCTGCCTGCAAAG
GGTCGCTACAGACGTTGTTTGTCTTCAAGAAGCTTCCAGAGGAACTGCTTCCTTCACGACATTCAACAGA
CCTTGCATTCCTTTGGCGAGAGGGGAAAGACCCCTAGGAATGCTCGTCAAGAAGACAGGGCCAGGTTTCC
GGGCCCTCACATTGCCAAAAGACGGCAATATGGTGGAAAATAACATATAGACAAACGCACACCGGCCTTA
TTCCAAGCGGCTTCGGCCAGTAACGTTAGGGGGGGCGGAATTTACGTAGCGGCCGCGGCGCGCCGGCCCT
CGAGGCCTGCAGGAATTCGAATTTAAATGGATCCTCAGAAGACGCGCTCAAACTCCGTCTGGTTGGTGGT
GGCGGGATTGCGACTCTGGTTGGTGGACTGCTGGGTGATCTGGCTGCCC
