>Addgene plasmid #28096 | pBABE-Flag-Cdk9-IRES-eGFP | addgene partial sequence | sequence record 34395 | 28096 with pBABE5'
GAGATCTTATATGGGGCACCCCCGCCCCTTGTAAACTTCCCTGACCCTGACATGACAAGAGTTACTAACA
GCCCCTCTCTCCAAGCTCACTTACAGGCTCTCTACTTAGTCCAGCACGAAGTCTGGAGACCTCTGGCGGC
AGCCTACCAAGAACAACTGGACCGACCGGTGGTACCTCACCCTTACCGAGTCGGCGACACAGTGTGGGTC
CGCCGACACCAGACTAAGAACCTAGAACCTCGCTGGAAAGGACCTTACACAGTCCTGCTGACCACCCCCA
CCGCCCTCAAAGTAGACGGCATCGCAGCTTGGATACACGCCGCCCACGTGAAGGCTGCCGACCCCGGGGG
TGGACCATCCTCTAGACTGCCGGATCTACCATGGACTACAAAGACGATGACGACAAGCTTGCGGCCGCGA
TGGCAAAGCAGTACGACTCGGTGGAGTGCCCTTTTTGTGATGAAGTTTCCAAATACGAGAAGCTCGCCAA
GATCGGCCAAGGCACCTTCGGGGAGGTGTTCAAGGCCAGGCACCGCAAGACCGGCCAGAAGGTGGCTCTG
AAGAAGGTGCTGATGGAAAACGAGAAGGAGGGGTTCCCCATTACAGCCTTGCGGGAGATCAAGATCCTTC
AGCTTCTAAAACACGAGAATGTGGTCAACTTGATTGAGATTTGTCGAACCAAAGCTTCCCCCTATAACCG
CTGCAAGGGTAGTATATACCTGGTGTTCGACTTCTGCGAGCATGACCTTGCTGGGCTGTTGAGCAATGTT
TTGGTCAAGTTCACGCTGTCTGAGATCAAGAGGGTGATGCAGATGCTGCTTAACGGCCTCTACTACATCC
ACAGAAACAAGATCCTGCATAGGGACATGAAGGCTGCTAATGTGCTTATCACTCGTGATGGGGTCCTGAA
GCTGGCAG
